Addgene plasmid #80969: pCRISPaint-TagBFP-PuroR
Purpose: CRISPaint gene tagging
Depositing lab: Veit Hornung. Publication: CRISPaint allows modular base-specific gene tagging using a ligase-4-dependent mechanism. Schmid-Burgk JL, Honing K, Ebert TS, Hornung V. Nat Commun. 2016 Jul 28;7:12338. doi: 10.1038/ncomms12338. PubMed 27465542.
Backbone
  Vector backbone: pCRISPaint
  Backbone manufacturer: Veit Hornung group
  Vector type: gene tagging
Growth in bacteria
  Bacterial resistance: Ampicillin, 100 μg/mL
  Growth temperature: 30°C
  Growth strain: DH10B
  Copy number: High Copy
Gene/Insert
  Gene/Insert name: TagBFP
  Species: Synthetic
  Promoter: none
  Cloning method: Restriction Enzyme; 5′ cloning site unknown (unknown if destroyed); 3′ cloning site unknown (unknown if destroyed)
  Sequencing primers: 5′ CGATAGTACTAACATACGCTCTCCA; 3′ CACTGCATTCTAGTTGTGGTTTGTC
Terms and licenses: Academic/Nonprofit Terms; Industry Terms: Not Available to Industry
How to cite: pCRISPaint-TagBFP-PuroR was a gift from Veit Hornung (Addgene plasmid # 80969 ; http://n2t.net/addgene:80969 ; RRID:Addgene_80969)
