[The description below was written by a language model from this plasmid's Addgene catalogue record and the feature table of its GenBank file.]
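Description:
pCRISPaint-TagBFP-PuroR is a 3.9 kb universal donor plasmid for the CRISPaint gene-tagging system, built on the pCRISPaint backbone. It is propagated in E. coli through a high-copy ColE1/pUC-type origin and selected with ampicillin via the beta-lactamase (AmpR) gene. It is not an expression vector in the usual sense. The record lists no promoter for the insert, and the tag cassette is meant to be expressed only after it has been captured in frame at a chromosomal target locus in mammalian cells.

The payload is a mammalian codon-optimized TagBFP (monomeric blue fluorescent protein) open reading frame followed directly by a T2A ribosomal-skipping peptide and terminated by an SV40 polyadenylation signal. The plasmid name indicates that a puromycin resistance gene follows the T2A. The feature table does not annotate it, but an unannotated stretch of about 600 bp between the T2A and the SV40 poly(A) is consistent with such a coding sequence. In this arrangement, in-frame integration at the 3′ end of an endogenous gene would yield a TagBFP fusion protein, with the selection marker released as a separate polypeptide. Drug resistance and blue fluorescence would then both depend on transcription from the tagged gene's own promoter. Upstream of the cassette, a synthetic poly(A) signal and an RNA polymerase II pause site from the human alpha-2 globin gene act as insulators against spurious read-through transcription from the backbone.

According to the associated publication title, CRISPaint achieves modular, base-specific tagging through a ligase-4-dependent mechanism, meaning homology-independent ligation of the donor into a nuclease-generated break. The targeting and frame-selecting components are not part of this plasmid.
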