LOCUS       Exported 3895 bp ds-DNA circular SYN 12-MAY-2021
DEFINITION  CRISPaint gene tagging.
ACCESSION   .
VERSION     .
KEYWORDS    pCRISPaint-TagBFP-PuroR
SOURCE      synthetic DNA construct
  ORGANISM  synthetic DNA construct
REFERENCE   1 (bases 1 to 3895)
  AUTHORS   Schmid-Burgk JL, Honing K, Ebert TS, Hornung V
  TITLE     CRISPaint allows modular base-specific gene tagging using a
            ligase-4-dependent mechanism.
  JOURNAL   Nat Commun. 2016 Jul 28;7:12338. doi: 10.1038/ncomms12338.
  PUBMED    27465542
REFERENCE   2 (bases 1 to 3895)
  AUTHORS   .
  TITLE     Direct Submission
  JOURNAL   Exported May 12, 2021 from SnapGene Server 1.1.58
            http://www.snapgene.com
FEATURES             Location/Qualifiers
     source          1..3895
                     /organism="synthetic DNA construct"
                     /mol_type="other DNA"
     polyA_signal    1..49
                     /note="synthetic polyadenylation signal"
     misc_feature    63..154
                     /label=pause site
                     /note="RNA polymerase II transcriptional pause signal from
                     the human alpha-2 globin gene"
     primer_bind     103..122
                     /label=RVprimer3
                     /note="pGL3 vector, forward primer"
     CDS             218..916
                     /codon_start=1
                     /product="monomeric blue fluorescent protein"
                     /label=TagBFP
                     /note="mammalian codon-optimized"
                     /translation="MSELIKENMHMKLYMEGTVDNHHFKCTSEGEGKPYEGTQTMRIKV
                     VEGGPLPFAFDILATSFLYGSKTFINHTQGIPDFFKQSFPEGFTWERVTTYEDGGVLTA
                     TQDTSLQDGCLIYNVKIRGVNFTSNGPVMQKKTLGWEAFTETLYPADGGLEGRNDMALK
                     LVGGSHLIANIKTTYRSKKPAKNLKMPGVYYVDYRLERIKEANNETYVEQHEVAVARYC
                     DLPSKLGHKLN"
     CDS             926..979
                     /codon_start=1
                     /product="2A peptide from Thosea asigna virus capsid
                     protein"
                     /label=T2A
                     /note="Eukaryotic ribosomes fail to insert a peptide bond
                     between the Gly and Pro residues, yielding separate
                     polypeptides."
                     /translation="EGRGSLLTCGDVEENPGP"
     polyA_signal    1603..1724
                     /label=SV40 poly(A) signal
                     /note="SV40 polyadenylation signal"
     primer_bind     complement(1614..1633)
                     /label=EBV-rev
                     /note="SV40 polyA terminator, reverse primer"
     primer_bind     1668..1687
                     /label=SV40pA-R
                     /note="SV40 polyA, reverse primer"
     primer_bind     complement(1972..1989)
                     /label=L4440
                     /note="L4440 vector, forward primer"
     rep_origin      complement(2143..2731)
                     /direction=LEFT
                     /label=ori
                     /note="high-copy-number ColE1/pMB1/pBR322/pUC origin of
                     replication"
     primer_bind     complement(2223..2242)
                     /label=pBR322ori-F
                     /note="pBR322 origin, forward primer"
     CDS             complement(2931..3791)
                     /codon_start=1
                     /product="beta-lactamase"
                     /label=AmpR
                     /note="confers resistance to ampicillin, carbenicillin, and
                     related antibiotics"
                     /translation="MSIQHFRVALIPFFAAFCLPVFAHPETLVKVKDAEDQLGARVGYI
                     ELDLNSGKILESFRPEERFPMMSTFKVLLCGAVLSRIDAGQEQLGRRIHYSQNDLVEYS
                     PVTEKHLTDGMTVRELCSAAITMSDNTAANLLLTTIGGPKELTAFLHNMGDHVTRLDRW
                     EPELNEAIPNDERDTTMPVAMATTLRKLLTGELLTLASRQQLIDWMEADKVAGPLLRSA
                     LPAGWFIADKSGAGERGSRGIIAALGPDGKPSRIVVIYTTGSQATMDERNRQIAEIGAS
                     LIKHW"
ORIGIN
        1 aataaaatat ctttattttc attacatctg tgtgttggtt ttttgtgtga atcgatagta
       61 ctaacatacg ctctccatca aaacaaaacg aaacaaaaca aactagcaaa ataggctgtc
      121 cccagtgcaa gtgcaggtgc cagaacattt ctcttaatga tagctagcgg gccagtaccc
      181 aaaaagcggg gggtctggtg gcagtggagg gggatccatg agcgagctga ttaaggagaa
      241 catgcacatg aagctgtaca tggagggcac cgtggacaac catcacttca agtgcacatc
      301 cgagggcgaa ggcaagccct acgagggcac ccagaccatg agaatcaagg tggtcgaggg
      361 cggccctctc cccttcgcct tcgacatcct ggctactagc ttcctctacg gcagcaagac
      421 cttcatcaac cacacccagg gcatccccga cttcttcaag cagtccttcc ctgagggctt
      481 cacatgggag agagtcacca catacgaaga cgggggcgtg ctgaccgcta cccaggacac
      541 cagcctccag gacggctgcc tcatctacaa cgtcaagatc agaggggtga acttcacatc
      601 caacggccct gtgatgcaga agaaaacact cggctgggag gccttcaccg agacgctgta
      661 ccccgctgac ggcggcctgg aaggcagaaa cgacatggcc ctgaagctcg tgggcgggag
      721 ccatctgatc gcaaacatca agaccacata tagatccaag aaacccgcta agaacctcaa
      781 gatgcctggc gtctactatg tggactacag actggaaaga atcaaggagg ccaacaacga
      841 gacctacgtc gagcagcacg aggtggcagt ggccagatac tgcgacctcc ctagcaaact
      901 ggggcacaag cttaattccg gaggagaggg cagaggaagt ctgctaacat gcggtgacgt
      961 cgaggagaat cctggcccaa tgactgaata caagcctact gtcaggttgg ctacaagaga
     1021 cgacgttcct agagccgtga gaactctggc tgcagccttc gccgactacc ccgccacgag
     1081 acacaccgtt gacccagatc ggcatattga gagagtgact gaactgcagg agctgtttct
     1141 tacaagagtt ggcctcgaca taggcaaggt gtgggtggcg gacgacggcg ccgccgtggc
     1201 cgtctggacc actcccgaat cagttgaggc tggcgccgta ttcgctgaga tcggcccgag
     1261 aatggctgag ctcagcggga gtaggctcgc ggcacagcag caaatggagg gactgctggc
     1321 accacacagg cccaaagaac ccgcctggtt cctggcaacc gtcggtgtat ctcccgatca
     1381 tcaggggaaa ggtctgggct ctgccgtagt gctccctggc gtggaggcag ctgagagagc
     1441 aggagtacct gccttcttgg agacctccgc tccaaggaat cttcccttct atgaacggtt
     1501 gggcttcacc gtgacagccg acgtggaagt ccccgaaggc ccccgcactt ggtgcatgac
     1561 gaggaagcct ggagcgtgag ggcccgcttc gagcagacat gataagatac attgatgagt
     1621 ttggacaaac cacaactaga atgcagtgaa aaaaatgctt tatttgtgaa atttgtgatg
     1681 ctattgcttt atttgtaacc attataagct gcaataaaca agttaacaac aacaattgca
     1741 ttcattttat gtttcaggtt cagggggagg tgtgggaggt tttttaaagc aagtaaaacc
     1801 tctacaaatg tggtaaaatc gataaagatc cgtcgaccga tgcccttgag agccttcaac
     1861 ccagtcagct ccttccggtg ggcgcggggc atgactatcg tcgccgcact tatgactgtc
     1921 ttctttatca tgcaactcgt aggacaggtg ccggcagcgc tcttccgctt cctcgctcac
     1981 tgactcgctg cgctcggtcg ttcggctgcg gcgagcggta tcagctcact caaaggcggt
     2041 aatacggtta tccacagaat caggggataa cgcaggaaag aacatgtgag caaaaggcca
     2101 gcaaaaggcc aggaaccgta aaaaggccgc gttgctggcg tttttccata ggctccgccc
     2161 ccctgacgag catcacaaaa atcgacgctc aagtcagagg tggcgaaacc cgacaggact
     2221 ataaagatac caggcgtttc cccctggaag ctccctcgtg cgctctcctg ttccgaccct
     2281 gccgcttacc ggatacctgt ccgcctttct cccttcggga agcgtggcgc tttctcatag
     2341 ctcacgctgt aggtatctca gttcggtgta ggtcgttcgc tccaagctgg gctgtgtgca
     2401 cgaacccccc gttcagcccg accgctgcgc cttatccggt aactatcgtc ttgagtccaa
     2461 cccggtaaga cacgacttat cgccactggc agcagccact ggtaacagga ttagcagagc
     2521 gaggtatgta ggcggtgcta cagagttctt gaagtggtgg cctaactacg gctacactag
     2581 aagaacagta tttggtatct gcgctctgct gaagccagtt accttcggaa aaagagttgg
     2641 tagctcttga tccggcaaac aaaccaccgc tggtagcggt ggtttttttg tttgcaagca
     2701 gcagattacg cgcagaaaaa aaggatctca agaagatcct ttgatctttt ctacggggtc
     2761 tgacgctcag tggaacgaaa actcacgtta agggattttg gtcatgagat tatcaaaaag
     2821 gatcttcacc tagatccttt taaattaaaa atgaagtttt aaatcaatct aaagtatata
     2881 tgagtaaact tggtctgaca gcggccgcaa atgctaaacc actgcagtgg ttaccagtgc
     2941 ttgatcagtg aggcaccgat ctcagcgatc tgcctatttc gttcgtccat agtggcctga
     3001 ctccccgtcg tgtagatcac tacgattcgt gagggcttac catcaggccc cagcgcagca
     3061 atgatgccgc gagagccgcg ttcaccggcc cccgatttgt cagcaatgaa ccagccagca
     3121 gggagggccg agcgaagaag tggtcctgct actttgtccg cctccatcca gtctatgagc
     3181 tgctgtcgtg atgctagagt aagaagttcg ccagtgagta gtttccgaag agttgtggcc
     3241 attgctactg gcatcgtggt atcacgctcg tcgttcggta tggcttcgtt caactctggt
     3301 tcccagcggt caagccgggt cacatgatca cccatattat gaagaaatgc agtcagctcc
     3361 ttagggcctc cgatcgttgt cagaagtaag ttggccgcgg tgttgtcgct catggtaatg
     3421 gcagcactac acaattctct taccgtcatg ccatccgtaa gatgcttttc cgtgaccggc
     3481 gagtactcaa ccaagtcgtt ttgtgagtag tgtatacggc gaccaagctg ctcttgcccg
     3541 gcgtctatac gggacaacac cgcgccacat agcagtactt tgaaagtgct catcatcggg
     3601 aatcgttctt cggggcggaa agactcaagg atcttgccgc tattgagatc cagttcgata
     3661 tagcccactc ttgcacccag ttgatcttca gcatctttta ctttcaccag cgtttcgggg
     3721 tgtgcaaaaa caggcaagca aaatgccgca aagaagggaa tgagtgcgac acgaaaatgt
     3781 tggatgctca tactcgtcct ttttcaatat tattgaagca tttatcaggg ttactagtac
     3841 gtctctcaag gataagtaag taatattaag gtacgggagg tattggacag gccgc
//
