>Addgene plasmid #80969 | pCRISPaint-TagBFP-PuroR | addgene partial sequence | sequence record 158554 | RVprimer3 5'-CTAGCAAAATAGGCTGTCCC-3'
TGATAGCTAGCGGGCCAGTACCCAAAAAGCGGGGGGTCTGGTGGCAGTGGAGGGGGATCCATGAGCGAGC
TGATTAAGGAGAACATGCACATGAAGCTGTACATGGAGGGCACCGTGGACAACCATCACTTCAAGTGCAC
ATCCGAGGGCGAAGGCAAGCCCTACGAGGGCACCCAGACCATGAGAATCAAGGTGGTCGAGGGCGGCCCT
CTCCCCTTCGCCTTCGACATCCTGGCTACTAGCTTCCTCTACGGCAGCAAGACCTTCATCAACCACACCC
AGGGCATCCCCGACTTCTTCAAGCAGTCCTTCCCTGAGGGCTTCACATGGGAGAGAGTCACCACATACGA
AGACGGGGGCGTGCTGACCGCTACCCAGGACACCAGCCTCCAGGACGGCTGCCTCATCTACAACGTCAAG
ATCAGAGGGGTGAACTTCACATCCAACGGCCCTGTGATGCAGAAGAAAACACTCGGCTGGGAGGCCTTCA
CCGAGACGCTGTACCCCGCTGACGGCGGCCTGGAAGGCAGAAACGACATGGCCCTGAAGCTCGTGGGCGG
GAGCCATCTGATCGCAAACATCAAGACCACATATAGATCCAAGAAACCCGCTAAGAACCTCAAGATGCCT
GGCGTCTACTATGTGGACTACAGACTGGAAAGAATCAAGGAGGCCAACAACGAGACCTACGTCGAGCAGC
ACGAGGTGGCAGTGGCCAGATACTGCGACCTCCCTAGCAAACTGGGGCACAAGCTTAATTCCGGAGGAGA
GGGCAGA
