>Addgene plasmid #80969 | pCRISPaint-TagBFP-PuroR | addgene partial sequence | sequence record 158555 | EBV-rev 5'-GTGGTTTGTCCAAACTCATC-3'
AGCGGGCCCTCACGCTCCAGGCTTCCTCGTCATGCACCAAGTGCGGGGGCCTTCGGGGACTTCCACGTCG
GCTGTCACGGTGAAGCCCAACCGTTCATAGAAGGGAAGATTCCTTGGAGCGGAGGTCTCCAAGAAGGCAG
GTACTCCTGCTCTCTCAGCTGCCTCCACGCCAGGGAGCACTACGGCAGAGCCCAGACCTTTCCCCTGATG
ATCGGGAGATACACCGACGGTTGCCAGGAACCAGGCGGGTTCTTTGGGCCTGTGTGGTGCCAGCAGTCCC
TCCATTTGCTGCTGTGCCGCGAGCCTACTCCCGCTGAGCTCAGCCATTCTCGGGCCGATCTCAGCGAATA
CGGCGCCAGCCTCAACTGATTCGGGAGTGGTCCAGACGGCCACGGCGGCGCCGTCGTCCGCCACCCACAC
CTTGCCTATGTCGAGGCCAACTCTTGTAAGAAACAGCTCCTGCAGTTCAGTCACTCTCTCAATATGCCGA
TCTGGGTCAACGGTGTGTCTCGTGGCGGGGTAGTCGGCGAAGGCTGCAGCCAGAGTTCTCACGGCTCTAG
GAACGTCGTCTCTTGTAGCCAACCTGACAGTAGGCTTGTATTCAGTCATTGGGCCAGGATTCTCCTCGAC
GTCACCGCATGTTAGCAGACTTCCTCTGCCCTCTCCTCCGGAATTAAGCTTGTGCCCCAGTTTGCTAGGG
AGGTCGCAGTATCTGGCCACTGCCACCTCGTGCTGCTCGACGTAGGTCTCGTTGTTGGCCTCCTTGATTC
TTTCCAGTCTGTAGTCCACATAGTAGACGCCAGGCATCTTGAGGTTCTTAGCGGGTTTCTTGGATCTATA
TGTGGTCTTGATGTTTGCGATCAGATGGCTCCCGCCCACGAGCTTCAGGGCCATGTCGTTTCTGCCTTCC
AGGCCGCCGTCAGCGGGGTACAGCGTCTCGGTGAAGGCCTCCCAGCCGAGTGTTTTCTTCTGCAT
